Addgene plasmid #163645: Man1B1-Myc
Purpose: Expresses myc tagged Man1B1 in mammalian cells
Depositing lab: Lei Lu. Depositing organization: Nanyang Technological University (NTU). Publication: A quantitative study of the Golgi retention of glycosyltransferases. Sun X, Mahajan D, Chen B, Song Z, Lu L. J Cell Sci. 2021 Oct 15;134(20). pii: 272560. doi: 10.1242/jcs.258564. Epub 2021 Oct 21. PubMed 34533190.
Backbone
  Vector backbone: pDmyc-neo-N1
  Backbone manufacturer: Dr. Lu Lei's lab
  Backbone size w/o insert (bp): 5541
  Total vector size (bp): 7638
  Vector type: Mammalian Expression
Growth in bacteria
  Bacterial resistance: Ampicillin, 100 μg/mL
  Growth temperature: 37°C
  Growth strain: DH5alpha
  Copy number: High Copy
Gene/Insert
  Gene/Insert name: mannosidase alpha class 1B member 1 (alt name: Man1B1)
  Species: H. sapiens (human)
  Insert size (bp): 2097
  GenBank ID: BC063300
  Entrez Gene: MAN1B1 (a.k.a. ERMAN1, ERManI, MANA-ER, MRT15)
  Tag / fusion protein: myc (C terminal on backbone)
  Cloning method: Restriction Enzyme; 5′ cloning site XhoI (not destroyed); 3′ cloning site XbaI (not destroyed)
  Sequencing primers: 5′ CMV-F or T7; 3′ T3
Terms and licenses: Academic/Nonprofit Terms; Industry Terms: Not Available to Industry
How to cite: Man1B1-Myc was a gift from Lei Lu (Addgene plasmid # 163645 ; http://n2t.net/addgene:163645 ; RRID:Addgene_163645)
