[The description below was written by a language model from this plasmid's Addgene catalogue record and pLannotate feature annotations shown in this document.]
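Description:
Man1B1-Myc is a mammalian expression plasmid of 7,638 bp built on the pDmyc-neo-N1 backbone, carrying the human MAN1B1 coding sequence (mannosidase alpha class 1B member 1, also known as ERManI). The 2,097 bp insert was cloned between XhoI and XbaI sites, both of which remain intact, so that it reads into a myc epitope supplied by the backbone at the C terminus. The feature table does not annotate the myc tag itself, though there is unannotated space between the end of the MAN1B1 reading frame and the downstream elements where it would be expected to lie.

Expression is driven by the human cytomegalovirus immediate early enhancer and promoter, followed by a chimeric β-globin/immunoglobulin heavy chain intron that generally improves transcript processing and expression. An SV40 polyadenylation signal lies downstream of the insert, although it is annotated on the opposite strand. T7 and T3 phage promoters flank the insert and serve as sequencing primer sites. A separate cassette places the neomycin phosphotransferase gene under the SV40 enhancer/early promoter with a synthetic poly(A) signal, allowing G418 selection of stably transfected mammalian cells. In bacteria the plasmid is maintained at high copy through a ColE1/pUC-type origin and selected with ampicillin via β-lactamase. An f1 origin is also present, and short fragments of lacZα, rop, bom and SV40 large T antigen are backbone remnants.

MAN1B1 trims alpha-1,2-linked mannose from N-glycans during glycoprotein quality control. The tagged construct allows the protein to be detected with anti-myc antibodies, and it was deposited with a quantitative study of Golgi retention of glycosyltransferases.
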