Features (pLannotate 1.2.2; 19 found; start..end, strand, type, name):
    111..488     +  enhancer       CMV enhancer: human cytomegalovirus immediate early enhancer
    489..700     +  promoter       CMV promoter: human cytomegalovirus (CMV) immediate early promoter
    861..993     +  intron         chimeric intron: chimera between introns from human β-globin and immunoglobulin heavy chain genes
   1038..1056    +  promoter       T7 promoter: promoter for bacteriophage T7 RNA polymerase
   1074..3170    +  CDS            MAN1B1: MA1B1_HUMAN - Experimental evidence at protein level: Swiss-Prot protein existence level 1. Involved in glycoprotein quality control targeting of misfolded glycoproteins for degradation. It primarily trims a single alpha-1,2-linked mannose residue from Man(9)GlcNAc(2) to produce Man(8)GlcNAc(2), but at high enzyme concentrations, as found in the ER quality control compartment (ERQC), it further trims the carbohydrates to Man(5-6)GlcNAc(2). From Homo sapiens (Human).
   3278..3295    -  promoter       T3 promoter (fragment): promoter for bacteriophage T3 RNA polymerase
   3313..3434    -  polyA_signal   SV40 poly(A) signal: SV40 polyadenylation signal
   3457..3525    -  CDS            large T antigen (fragment): large T antigen from SV40 (simian virus 40)
   3549..3616    +  CDS            lacZα (fragment): LacZα fragment of β-galactosidase; lacZ fragment
   3620..4048    +  rep_origin     f1 ori (sequence partly withheld): f1 bacteriophage origin of replication; arrow indicates direction of (+) strand synthesis
   4076..4127    -  misc_feature   bom (fragment): basis of mobility region from pBR322
   4192..4549    +  promoter       SV40 promoter: SV40 enhancer and early promoter
   4600..5391    +  CDS            neo: KKA2_KLEPN - Also known as kan, nptII. Experimental evidence at protein level: Swiss-Prot protein existence level 1. Resistance to kanamycin, neomycin, paromomycin, ribostamycin, butirosin and gentamicin B. From Klebsiella pneumoniae.
   5458..5506    +  polyA_signal   poly(A) signal: synthetic polyadenylation signal
   5526..5580    -  misc_feature   bom (fragment): basis of mobility region from pBR322
   5682..5717    -  CDS            rop (fragment): Rop protein, which maintains plasmids at low copy number; rop
   5812..5916    +  promoter       AmpR promoter: bla
   5917..6777    +  CDS            AmpR: β-lactamase; bla; confers resistance to ampicillin, carbenicillin, and related antibiotics
   6948..7536    +  rep_origin     ori: high-copy-number ColE1/pMB1/pBR322/pUC origin of replication
>Addgene plasmid #163645 | Man1B1-Myc | addgene full sequence | sequence record 322671 | Addgene NGS Result
TTGGTTATATAGCATAAATCAATATTGGCTATTGGCCATTGCATACGTTGTATCTATATCATAATATGTA
CATTTATATTGGCTCATGTCCAATATGACCGCCATGTTGGCATTGATTATTGACTAGTTATTAATAGTAA
TCAATTACGGGGTCATTAGTTCATAGCCCATATATGGAGTTCCGCGTTACATAACTTACGGTAAATGGCC
CGCCTGGCTGACCGCCCAACGACCCCCGCCCATTGACGTCAATAATGACGTATGTTCCCATAGTAACGCC
AATAGGGACTTTCCATTGACGTCAATGGGTGGAGTATTTACGGTAAACTGCCCACTTGGCAGTACATCAA
GTGTATCATATGCCAAGTCCGCCCCCTATTGACGTCAATGACGGTAAATGGCCCGCCTGGCATTATGCCC
AGTACATGACCTTACGGGACTTTCCTACTTGGCAGTACATCTACGTATTAGTCATCGCTATTACCATGGT
GATGCGGTTTTGGCAGTACACCAATGGGCGTGGATAGCGGTTTGACTCACGGGGATTTCCAAGTCTCCAC
CCCATTGACGTCAATGGGAGTTTGTTTTGGCACCAAAATCAACGGGACTTTCCAAAATGTCGTAACAACT
GCGATCGCCCGCCCCGTTGACGCAAATGGGCGGTAGGCGTGTACGGTGGGAGGTCTATATAAGCAGAGCT
CGTTTAGTGAACCGTCAGATCACTAGAAGCTTTATTGCGGTAGTTTATCACAGTTAAATTGCTAACGCAG
TCAGTGCTTCTGACACAACAGTCTCGAACTTAAGCTGCAGTGACTCTCTTAAGGTAGCCTTGCAGAAGTT
GGTCGTGAGGCACTGGGCAGGTAAGTATCAAGGTTACAAGACAGGTTTAAGGAGACCAATAGAAACTGGG
CTTGTCGAGACAGAGAAGACTCTTGCGTTTCTGATAGGCACCTATTGGTCTTACTGACATCCACTTTGCC
TTTCTCTCCACAGGTGTCCACTCCCAGTTCAATTACAGCTCTTAAGGCTAGAGTACTTAATACGACTCAC
TATAGGCTAGCCTCGAGGCCACCATGGCTGCCTGCGAGGGCAGGAGAAGCGGAGCTCTCGGTTCCTCTCA
GTCGGACTTCCTGACGCCGCCAGTGGGCGGGGCCCCTTGGGCCGTCGCCACCACTGTAGTCATGTACCCA
CCGCCGCCGCCGCCGCCTCATCGGGACTTCATCTCGGTGACGCTGAGCTTTGGCGAGAACTATGACAACA
GCAAGAGTTGGCGGCGGCGCTCGTGCTGGAGGAAATGGAAGCAACTGTCGAGATTGCAGCGGAATATGAT
TCTCTTCCTCCTTGCCTTTCTGCTTTTCTGTGGACTCCTCTTCTACATCAACTTGGCTGACCATTGGAAA
GCTCTGGCTTTCAGGCTAGAGGAAGAGCAGAAGATGAGGCCAGAAATTGCTGGGTTAAAACCAGCAAATC
CACCCGTCTTACCAGCTCCTCAGAAGGCGGACACCGACCCTGAGAACTTACCTGAGATTTCGTCACAGAA
GACACAAAGACACATCCAGCGGGGACCACCTCACCTGCAGATTAGACCCCCAAGCCAAGACCTGAAGGAT
GGGACCCAGGAGGAGGCCACAAAAAGGCAAGAAGCCCCTGTGGATCCCCGCCCGGAAGGAGATCCGCAGA
GGACAGTCATCAGCTGGAGGGGAGCGGTGATCGAGCCTGAGCAGGGCACCGAGCTCCCTTCAAGAAGAGC
AGAAGTGCCCACCAAGCCTCCCCTGCCACCGGCCAGGACACAGGGCACACCAGTGCATCTGAACTATCGC
CAGAAGGGCGTGATTGACGTCTTCCTGCATGCATGGAAAGGATACCGCAAGTTTGCATGGGGCCATGACG
AGCTGAAGCCTGTGTCCAGGTCCTTCAGTGAGTGGTTTGGCCTCGGTCTCACACTGATCGACGCGCTGGA
CACCATGTGGATCTTGGGTCTGAGGAAAGAATTTGAGGAAGCCAGGAAGTGGGTGTCGAAGAAGTTACAC
TTTGAAAAGGACGTGGACGTCAACCTGTTTGAGAGCACGATCCGCATCCTGGGGGGGCTCCTGAGTGCCT
ACCACCTGTCTGGGGACAGCCTCTTCCTGAGGAAAGCTGAGGATTTTGGAAATCGGCTAATGCCTGCCTT
CAGAACACCATCCAAGATTCCTTACTCGGATGTGAACATCGGTACTGGAGTTGCCCACCCGCCACGGTGG
ACCTCCGACAGCACTGTGGCCGAGGTGACCAGCATTCAGCTGGAGTTCCGGGAGCTCTCCCGTCTCACAG
GGGATAAGAAGTTTCAGGAGGCAGTGGAGAAGGTGACACAGCACATCCACGGCCTGTCTGGGAAGAAGGA
TGGGCTGGTGCCCATGTTCATCAATACCCACAGTGGCCTCTTCACCCACCTGGGCGTATTCACGCTGGGC
GCCAGGGCCGACAGCTACTATGAGTACCTGCTGAAGCAGTGGATCCAGGGCGGGAAGCAGGAGACACAGC
TGCTGGAAGACTACGTGGAAGCCATCGAGGGTGTCAGAACGCACCTGCTGCGGCACTCCGAGCCCAGTAA
GCTCACCTTTGTGGGGGAGCTTGCCCACGGCCGCTTCAGTGCCAAGATGGACCACCTGGTGTGCTTCCTG
CCAGGGACGCTGGCTCTGGGCGTCTACCACGGCCTGCCCGCCAGCCACATGGAGCTGGCCCAGGAGCTCA
TGGAGACTTGTTACCAGATGAACCGGCAGATGGAGACGGGGCTGAGTCCCGAGATCGTGCACTTCAACCT
TTACCCCCAGCCGGGCCGTCGGGACGTGGAGGTCAAGCCAGCAGACAGGCACAACCTGCTGCGGCCAGAG
ACCGTGGAGAGCCTGTTCTACCTGTACCGCGTCACAGGGGACCGCAAATACCAGGACTGGGGCTGGGAGA
TTCTGCAGAGCTTCAGCCGATTCACACGGGTCCCCTCGGGTGGCTATTCTTCCATCAACAATGTCCAGGA
TCCTCAGAAGCCCGAGCCTAGGGACAAGATGGAGAGCTTCTTCCTGGGGGAGACGCTCAAGTATCTGTTC
TTGCTCTTCTCCGATGACCCAAACCTGCTCAGCCTGGACGCCTACGTGTTCAACACCGAAGCCCACCCTC
TGCCTATCTGGACCCCTGCCTCTAGAGTCGACCCCGGGCCGCGGGGCCGGCCAGAACAAAAACTCATCTC
AGAAGAGGATCTGGAACAAAAACTCATCTCAGAAGAGGATCTGTAAGCGGCCGCTTCCCTTTAGTGAGGG
TTAATGCTTCGAGCAGACATGATAAGATACATTGATGAGTTTGGACAAACCACAACTAGAATGCAGTGAA
AAAAATGCTTTATTTGTGAAATTTGTGATGCTATTGCTTTATTTGTAACCATTATAAGCTGCAATAAACA
AGTTAACAACAACAATTGCATTCATTTTATGTTTCAGGTTCAGGGGGAGATGTGGGAGGTTTTTTAAAGC
AAGTAAAACCTCTACAAATGTGGTAAAATCCGATAAGGATCGATCCGGGCTGGCGTAATAGCGAAGAGGC
CCGCACCGATCGCCCTTCCCAACAGTTGCGCAGCCTGAATGGCGAATGG
[124 nt withheld, positions 3620-3743]
C
[91 nt withheld, positions 3745-3835]
A
[49 nt withheld, positions 3837-3885]
CCTTTGACGTTGGAGTCCACGTTCTTT
[37 nt withheld, positions 3913-3949]
ACCCTATCTCGGTCTATTCTTTTGATTTATAAGGGATTTTGCCGATTTCGGCCTATTGGTTAAAAAATGA
GCTGATTTAACAAAAATTTAACGCGAATTTTAACAAAATATTAACGCTTACAATTTCCTGATGCGGTATT
TTCTCCTTACGCATCTGTGCGGTATTTCACACCGCATACGCGGATCTGCGCAGCACCATGGCCTGAAATA
ACCTCTGAAAGAGGAACTTGGTTAGGTACCTTCTGAGGCGGAAAGAACCAGCTGTGGAATGTGTGTCAGT
TAGGGTGTGGAAAGTCCCCAGGCTCCCCAGCAGGCAGAAGTATGCAAAGCATGCATCTCAATTAGTCAGC
AACCAGGTGTGGAAAGTCCCCAGGCTCCCCAGCAGGCAGAAGTATGCAAAGCATGCATCTCAATTAGTCA
GCAACCATAGTCCCGCCCCTAACTCCGCCCATCCCGCCCCTAACTCCGCCCAGTTCCGCCCATTCTCCGC
CCCATGGCTGACTAATTTTTTTTATTTATGCAGAGGCCGAGGCCGCCTCGGCCTCTGAGCTATTCCAGAA
GTAGTGAGGAGGCTTTTTTGGAGGCCTAGGCTTTTGCAAAAAGCTTGATTCTTCTGACACAACAGTCTCG
AACTTAAGGCTAGAGCCACCATGATTGAACAAGATGGATTGCACGCAGGTTCTCCGGCCGCTTGGGTGGA
GAGGCTATTCGGCTATGACTGGGCACAACAGACAATCGGCTGCTCTGATGCCGCCGTGTTCCGGCTGTCA
GCGCAGGGGCGCCCGGTTCTTTTTGTCAAGACCGACCTGTCCGGTGCCCTGAATGAACTGCAGGACGAGG
CAGCGCGGCTATCGTGGCTGGCCACGACGGGCGTTCCTTGCGCAGCTGTGCTCGACGTTGTCACTGAAGC
GGGAAGGGACTGGCTGCTATTGGGCGAAGTGCCGGGGCAGGATCTCCTGTCATCTCACCTTGCTCCTGCC
GAGAAAGTATCCATCATGGCTGATGCAATGCGGCGGCTGCATACGCTTGATCCGGCTACCTGCCCATTCG
ACCACCAAGCGAAACATCGCATCGAGCGAGCACGTACTCGGATGGAAGCCGGTCTTGTCGATCAGGATGA
TCTGGACGAAGAGCATCAGGGGCTCGCGCCAGCCGAACTGTTCGCCAGGCTCAAGGCGCGCATGCCCGAC
GGCGAGGATCTCGTCGTGACCCATGGCGATGCCTGCTTGCCGAATATCATGGTGGAAAATGGCCGCTTTT
CTGGATTCATCGACTGTGGCCGGCTGGGTGTGGCGGACCGCTATCAGGACATAGCGTTGGCTACCCGTGA
TATTGCTGAAGAGCTTGGCGGCGAATGGGCTGACCGCTTCCTCGTGCTTTACGGTATCGCCGCTCCCGAT
TCGCAGCGCATCGCCTTCTATCGCCTTCTTGACGAGTTCTTCTGAGCGGGACTCTGGGGTTCGAAATGAC
CGACCAAGCGACGCCCAACCTGCCATCACGATGGCCGCAATAAAATATCTTTATTTTCATTACATCTGTG
TGTTGGTTTTTTGTGTGAATCGATAGCGATAAGGATCCGCGTATGGTGCACTCTCAGTACAATCTGCTCT
GATGCCGCATAGTTAAGCCAGCCCCGACACCCGCCAACACCCGCTGACGCGCCCTGACGGGCTTGTCTGC
TCCCGGCATCCGCTTACAGACAAGCTGTGACCGTCTCCGGGAGCTGCATGTGTCAGAGGTTTTCACCGTC
ATCACCGAAACGCGCGAGACGAAAGGGCCTCGTGATACGCCTATTTTTATAGGTTAATGTCATGATAATA
ATGGTTTCTTAGACGTCAGGTGGCACTTTTCGGGGAAATGTGCGCGGAACCCCTATTTGTTTATTTTTCT
AAATACATTCAAATATGTATCCGCTCATGAGACAATAACCCTGATAAATGCTTCAATAATATTGAAAAAG
GAAGAGTATGAGTATTCAACATTTCCGTGTCGCCCTTATTCCCTTTTTTGCGGCATTTTGCCTTCCTGTT
TTTGCTCACCCAGAAACGCTGGTGAAAGTAAAAGATGCTGAAGATCAGTTGGGTGCACGAGTGGGTTACA
TCGAACTGGATCTCAACAGCGGTAAGATCCTTGAGAGTTTTCGCCCCGAAGAACGTTTTCCAATGATGAG
CACTTTTAAAGTTCTGCTATGTGGCGCGGTATTATCCCGTATTGACGCCGGGCAAGAGCAACTCGGTCGC
CGCATACACTATTCTCAGAATGACTTGGTTGAGTACTCACCAGTCACAGAAAAGCATCTTACGGATGGCA
TGACAGTAAGAGAATTATGCAGTGCTGCCATAACCATGAGTGATAACACTGCGGCCAACTTACTTCTGAC
AACGATCGGAGGACCGAAGGAGCTAACCGCTTTTTTGCACAACATGGGGGATCATGTAACTCGCCTTGAT
CGTTGGGAACCGGAGCTGAATGAAGCCATACCAAACGACGAGCGTGACACCACGATGCCTGTAGCAATGG
CAACAACGTTGCGCAAACTATTAACTGGCGAACTACTTACTCTAGCTTCCCGGCAACAATTAATAGACTG
GATGGAGGCGGATAAAGTTGCAGGACCACTTCTGCGCTCGGCCCTTCCGGCTGGCTGGTTTATTGCTGAT
AAATCTGGAGCCGGTGAGCGTGGGTCTCGCGGTATCATTGCAGCACTGGGGCCAGATGGTAAGCCCTCCC
GTATCGTAGTTATCTACACGACGGGGAGTCAGGCAACTATGGATGAACGAAATAGACAGATCGCTGAGAT
AGGTGCCTCACTGATTAAGCATTGGTAACTGTCAGACCAAGTTTACTCATATATACTTTAGATTGATTTA
AAACTTCATTTTTAATTTAAAAGGATCTAGGTGAAGATCCTTTTTGATAATCTCATGACCAAAATCCCTT
AACGTGAGTTTTCGTTCCACTGAGCGTCAGACCCCGTAGAAAAGATCAAAGGATCTTCTTGAGATCCTTT
TTTTCTGCGCGTAATCTGCTGCTTGCAAACAAAAAAACCACCGCTACCAGCGGTGGTTTGTTTGCCGGAT
CAAGAGCTACCAACTCTTTTTCCGAAGGTAACTGGCTTCAGCAGAGCGCAGATACCAAATACTGTTCTTC
TAGTGTAGCCGTAGTTAGGCCACCACTTCAAGAACTCTGTAGCACCGCCTACATACCTCGCTCTGCTAAT
CCTGTTACCAGTGGCTGCTGCCAGTGGCGATAAGTCGTGTCTTACCGGGTTGGACTCAAGACGATAGTTA
CCGGATAAGGCGCAGCGGTCGGGCTGAACGGGGGGTTCGTGCACACAGCCCAGCTTGGAGCGAACGACCT
ACACCGAACTGAGATACCTACAGCGTGAGCTATGAGAAAGCGCCACGCTTCCCGAAGGGAGAAAGGCGGA
CAGGTATCCGGTAAGCGGCAGGGTCGGAACAGGAGAGCGCACGAGGGAGCTTCCAGGGGGAAACGCCTGG
TATCTTTATAGTCCTGTCGGGTTTCGCCACCTCTGACTTGAGCGTCGATTTTTGTGATGCTCGTCAGGGG
GGCGGAGCCTATGGAAAAACGCCAGCAACGCGGCCTTTTTACGGTTCCTGGCCTTTTGCTGGCCTTTTGC
TCACATGGCTCGACAGATCTTCAATATTGGCCATTAGCCATATTATTCA
